>Addgene plasmid #140647 | CTCF-C CRISPR | addgene full sequence | sequence record 292661 | Addgene NGS Result
GAGGGCCTATTTCCCATGATTCCTTCATATTTGCATATACGATACAAGGCTGTTAGAGAGATAATTGGAA
TTAATTTGACTGTAAACACAAAGATATTAGTACAAAATACGTGACGTAGAAAGTAATAATTTCTTGGGTA
GTTTGCAGTTTTAAAATTATGTTTTAAAATGGACTATCATATGCTTACCGTAACTTGAAAGTATTTCGAT
TTCTTGGCTTTATATATCTTGTGGAAAGGACGAAACACCGAGAAGTCCTGGCGACGCACAGTTTTAGAGC
TAGAAATAGCAAGTTAAAATAAGGCTAGTCCGTTATCAACTTGAAAAAGTGGCACCGAGTCGGTGCTTTT
TTGTTTTAGAGCTAGAAATAGCAAGTTAAAATAAGGCTAGTCCGTTTTTAGCGCGTGCGCCAATTCTGCA
GACAAATGGCTCTAGAGGTACCCGTTACATAACTTACGGTAAATGGCCCGCCTGGCTGACCGCCCAACGA
CCCCCGCCCATTGACGTCAATAGTAACGCCAATAGGGACTTTCCATTGACGTCAATGGGTGGAGTATTTA
CGGTAAACTGCCCACTTGGCAGTACATCAAGTGTATCATATGCCAAGTACGCCCCCTATTGACGTCAATG
ACGGTAAATGGCCCGCCTGGCATTGTGCCCAGTACATGACCTTATGGGACTTTCCTACTTGGCAGTACAT
CTACGTATTAGTCATCGCTATTACCATGGTCGAGGTGAGCCCCACGTTCTGCTTCACTCTCCCCATCTCC
CCCCCCTCCCCACCCCCAATTTTGTATTTATTTATTTTTTAATTATTTTGTGCAGCGATGGGGGCGGGGG
GGGGGGGGGGGSGCGCGCCRGGSGGGGSGGGGSGGGGSGRGGGGSGGGGSGGGGSGAGGCGGAGAGGTGC
GGCGGCAGCCAATCAGAGCGGCGCGCTCCGAAAGTTTCCTTTTATGGCGAGGCGGCGGCGGCGGCGGCCC
TATAAAAAGCGAAGCGCGCGGCGGGCGGGAGTCGCTGCGCGCTGCCTTCGCCCCGTGCCCCGCTCCGCCG
CCGCCTCGCGCCGCCCGCCCCGGCTCTGACTGACCGCGTTACTCCCACAGGTGAGCGGGCGGGACGGCCC
TTCTCCTCCGGGCTGTAATTAGCTGAGCAAGAGGTAAGGGTTTAAGGGATGGTTGGTTGGTGGGGTATTA
ATGTTTAATTACCTGGAGCACCTGCCTGAAATCACTTTTTTTCAGGTTGGACCGGTGCCACCATGGACTA
TAAGGACCACGACGGAGACTACAAGGATCATGATATTGATTACAAAGACGATGACGATAAGATGGCCCCA
AAGAAGAAGCGGAAGGTCGGTATCCACGGAGTCCCAGCAGCCGACAAGAAGTACAGCATCGGCCTGGACA
TCGGCACCAACTCTGTGGGCTGGGCCGTGATCACCGACGAGTACAAGGTGCCCAGCAAGAAATTCAAGGT
GCTGGGCAACACCGACCGGCACAGCATCAAGAAGAACCTGATCGGAGCCCTGCTGTTCGACAGCGGCGAA
ACAGCCGAGGCCACCCGGCTGAAGAGAACCGCCAGAAGAAGATACACCAGACGGAAGAACCGGATCTGCT
ATCTGCAAGAGATCTTCAGCAACGAGATGGCCAAGGTGGACGACAGCTTCTTCCACAGACTGGAAGAGTC
CTTCCTGGTGGAAGAGGATAAGAAGCACGAGCGGCACCCCATCTTCGGCAACATCGTGGACGAGGTGGCC
TACCACGAGAAGTACCCCACCATCTACCACCTGAGAAAGAAACTGGTGGACAGCACCGACAAGGCCGACC
TGCGGCTGATCTATCTGGCCCTGGCCCACATGATCAAGTTCCGGGGCCACTTCCTGATCGAGGGCGACCT
GAACCCCGACAACAGCGACGTGGACAAGCTGTTCATCCAGCTGGTGCAGACCTACAACCAGCTGTTCGAG
GAAAACCCCATCAACGCCAGCGGCGTGGACGCCAAGGCCATCCTGTCTGCCAGACTGAGCAAGAGCAGAC
GGCTGGAAAATCTGATCGCCCAGCTGCCCGGCGAGAAGAAGAATGGCCTGTTCGGAAACCTGATTGCCCT
GAGCCTGGGCCTGACCCCCAACTTCAAGAGCAACTTCGACCTGGCCGAGGATGCCAAACTGCAGCTGAGC
AAGGACACCTACGACGACGACCTGGACAACCTGCTGGCCCAGATCGGCGACCAGTACGCCGACCTGTTTC
TGGCCGCCAAGAACCTGTCCGACGCCATCCTGCTGAGCGACATCCTGAGAGTGAACACCGAGATCACCAA
GGCCCCCCTGAGCGCCTCTATGATCAAGAGATACGACGAGCACCACCAGGACCTGACCCTGCTGAAAGCT
CTCGTGCGGCAGCAGCTGCCTGAGAAGTACAAAGAGATTTTCTTCGACCAGAGCAAGAACGGCTACGCCG
GCTACATTGACGGCGGAGCCAGCCAGGAAGAGTTCTACAAGTTCATCAAGCCCATCCTGGAAAAGATGGA
CGGCACCGAGGAACTGCTCGTGAAGCTGAACAGAGAGGACCTGCTGCGGAAGCAGCGGACCTTCGACAAC
GGCAGCATCCCCCACCAGATCCACCTGGGAGAGCTGCACGCCATTCTGCGGCGGCAGGAAGATTTTTACC
CATTCCTGAAGGACAACCGGGAAAAGATCGAGAAGATCCTGACCTTCCGCATCCCCTACTACGTGGGCCC
TCTGGCCAGGGGAAACAGCAGATTCGCCTGGATGACCAGAAAGAGCGAGGAAACCATCACCCCCTGGAAC
TTCGAGGAAGTGGTGGACAAGGGCGCTTCCGCCCAGAGCTTCATCGAGCGGATGACCAACTTCGATAAGA
ACCTGCCCAACGAGAAGGTGCTGCCCAAGCACAGCCTGCTGTACGAGTACTTCACCGTGTATAACGAGCT
GACCAAAGTGAAATACGTGACCGAGGGAATGAGAAAGCCCGCCTTCCTGAGCGGCGAGCAGAAAAAGGCC
ATCGTGGACCTGCTGTTCAAGACCAACCGGAAAGTGACCGTGAAGCAGCTGAAAGAGGACTACTTCAAGA
AAATCGAGTGCTTCGACTCCGTGGAAATCTCCGGCGTGGAAGATCGGTTCAACGCCTCCCTGGGCACATA
CCACGATCTGCTGAAAATTATCAAGGACAAGGACTTCCTGGACAATGAGGAAAACGAGGACATTCTGGAA
GATATCGTGCTGACCCTGACACTGTTTGAGGACAGAGAGATGATCGAGGAACGGCTGAAAACCTATGCCC
ACCTGTTCGACGACAAAGTGATGAAGCAGCTGAAGCGGCGGAGATACACCGGCTGGGGCAGGCTGAGCCG
GAAGCTGATCAACGGCATCCGGGACAAGCAGTCCGGCAAGACAATCCTGGATTTCCTGAAGTCCGACGGC
TTCGCCAACAGAAACTTCATGCAGCTGATCCACGACGACAGCCTGACCTTTAAAGAGGACATCCAGAAAG
CCCAGGTGTCCGGCCAGGGCGATAGCCTGCACGAGCACATTGCCAATCTGGCCGGCAGCCCCGCCATTAA
GAAGGGCATCCTGCAGACAGTGAAGGTGGTGGACGAGCTCGTGAAAGTGATGGGCCGGCACAAGCCCGAG
AACATCGTGATCGAAATGGCCAGAGAGAACCAGACCACCCAGAAGGGACAGAAGAACAGCCGCGAGAGAA
TGAAGCGGATCGAAGAGGGCATCAAAGAGCTGGGCAGCCAGATCCTGAAAGAACACCCCGTGGAAAACAC
CCAGCTGCAGAACGAGAAGCTGTACCTGTACTACCTGCAGAATGGGCGGGATATGTACGTGGACCAGGAA
CTGGACATCAACCGGCTGTCCGACTACGATGTGGACCATATCGTGCCTCAGAGCTTTCTGAAGGACGACT
CCATCGACAACAAGGTGCTGACCAGAAGCGACAAGAACCGGGGCAAGAGCGACAACGTGCCCTCCGAAGA
GGTCGTGAAGAAGATGAAGAACTACTGGCGGCAGCTGCTGAACGCCAAGCTGATTACCCAGAGAAAGTTC
GACAATCTGACCAAGGCCGAGAGAGGCGGCCTGAGCGAACTGGATAAGGCCGGCTTCATCAAGAGACAGC
TGGTGGAAACCCGGCAGATCACAAAGCACGTGGCACAGATCCTGGACTCCCGGATGAACACTAAGTACGA
CGAGAATGACAAGCTGATCCGGGAAGTGAAAGTGATCACCCTGAAGTCCAAGCTGGTGTCCGATTTCCGG
AAGGATTTCCAGTTTTACAAAGTGCGCGAGATCAACAACTACCACCACGCCCACGACGCCTACCTGAACG
CCGTCGTGGGAACCGCCCTGATCAAAAAGTACCCTAAGCTGGAAAGCGAGTTCGTGTACGGCGACTACAA
GGTGTACGACGTGCGGAAGATGATCGCCAAGAGCGAGCAGGAAATCGGCAAGGCTACCGCCAAGTACTTC
TTCTACAGCAACATCATGAACTTTTTCAAGACCGAGATTACCCTGGCCAACGGCGAGATCCGGAAGCGGC
CTCTGATCGAGACAAACGGCGAAACCGGGGAGATCGTGTGGGATAAGGGCCGGGATTTTGCCACCGTGCG
GAAAGTGCTGAGCATGCCCCAAGTGAATATCGTGAAAAAGACCGAGGTGCAGACAGGCGGCTTCAGCAAA
GAGTCTATCCTGCCCAAGAGGAACAGCGATAAGCTGATCGCCAGAAAGAAGGACTGGGACCCTAAGAAGT
ACGGCGGCTTCGACAGCCCCACCGTGGCCTATTCTGTGCTGGTGGTGGCCAAAGTGGAAAAGGGCAAGTC
CAAGAAACTGAAGAGTGTGAAAGAGCTGCTGGGGATCACCATCATGGAAAGAAGCAGCTTCGAGAAGAAT
CCCATCGACTTTCTGGAAGCCAAGGGCTACAAAGAAGTGAAAAAGGACCTGATCATCAAGCTGCCTAAGT
ACTCCCTGTTCGAGCTGGAAAACGGCCGGAAGAGAATGCTGGCCTCTGCCGGCGAACTGCAGAAGGGAAA
CGAACTGGCCCTGCCCTCCAAATATGTGAACTTCCTGTACCTGGCCAGCCACTATGAGAAGCTGAAGGGC
TCCCCCGAGGATAATGAGCAGAAACAGCTGTTTGTGGAACAGCACAAGCACTACCTGGACGAGATCATCG
AGCAGATCAGCGAGTTCTCCAAGAGAGTGATCCTGGCCGACGCTAATCTGGACAAAGTGCTGTCCGCCTA
CAACAAGCACCGGGATAAGCCCATCAGAGAGCAGGCCGAGAATATCATCCACCTGTTTACCCTGACCAAT
CTGGGAGCCCCTGCCGCCTTCAAGTACTTTGACACCACCATCGACCGGAAGAGGTACACCAGCACCAAAG
AGGTGCTGGACGCCACCCTGATCCACCAGAGCATCACCGGCCTGTACGAGACACGGATCGACCTGTCTCA
GCTGGGAGGCGACAAAAGGCCGGCGGCCACGAAAAAGGCCGGCCAGGCAAAAAAGAAAAAGTAAGAATTC
CTAGAGCTCGCTGATCAGCCTCGACTGTGCCTTCTAGTTGCCAGCCATCTGTTGTTTGCCCCTCCCCCGT
GCCTTCCTTGACCCTGGAAGGTGCCACTCCCACTGTCCTTTCCTAATAAAATGAGGAAATTGCATCGCAT
TGTCTGAGTAGGTGTCATTCTATTCTGGGGGGTGGGGTGGGGCAGGACAGCAAGGGGGAGGATTGGGAAG
AGAATAGCAGGCATGCTGGGGAGCGGCCGCAGGAACCCCTAGTGATGGAGTTGGCCACTCCCTCTCTGCG
CGCTCGCTCGCTCACTGAGGCCGGGCGACCAAAGGTCGCCCGACGCCCGGGCTTTGCCCGGGCGGCCTCA
GTGAGCGAGCGAGCGCGCAGCTGCCTGCAGGGGCGCCTGATGCGGTATTTTCTCCTTACGCATCTGTGCG
GTATTTCACACCGCATA
[95 nt withheld, positions 5968-6062]
T
[46 nt withheld, positions 6064-6109]
C
[141 nt withheld, positions 6111-6251]
CCTTTGACGTTGGAGTCCACGTTCTTT
[37 nt withheld, positions 6279-6315]
ACTCTATCTCGGGCTATTCTTTTGATTTATAAGGGATTTTGCCGATTTCGGTCTATTGGTTAAAAAATGA
GCTGATTTAACAAAAATTTAACGCGAATTTTAACAAAATATTAACGTTTACAATTTTATGGTGCACTCTC
AGTACAATCTGCTCTGATGCCGCATAGTTAAGCCAGCCCCGACACCCGCCAACACCCGCTGACGCGCCCT
GACGGGCTTGTCTGCTCCCGGCATCCGCTTACAGACAAGCTGTGACCGTCTCCGGGAGCTGCATGTGTCA
GAGGTTTTCACCGTCATCACCGAAACGCGCGAGACGAAAGGGCCTCGTGATACGCCTATTTTTATAGGTT
AATGTCATGATAATAATGGTTTCTTAGACGTCAGGTGGCACTTTTCGGGGAAATGTGCGCGGAACCCCTA
TTTGTTTATTTTTCTAAATACATTCAAATATGTATCCGCTCATGAGACAATAACCCTGATAAATGCTTCA
ATAATATTGAAAAAGGAAGAGTATGAGTATTCAACATTTCCGTGTCGCCCTTATTCCCTTTTTTGCGGCA
TTTTGCCTTCCTGTTTTTGCTCACCCAGAAACGCTGGTGAAAGTAAAAGATGCTGAAGATCAGTTGGGTG
CACGAGTGGGTTACATCGAACTGGATCTCAACAGCGGTAAGATCCTTGAGAGTTTTCGCCCCGAAGAACG
TTTTCCAATGATGAGCACTTTTAAAGTTCTGCTATGTGGCGCGGTATTATCCCGTATTGACGCCGGGCAA
GAGCAACTCGGTCGCCGCATACACTATTCTCAGAATGACTTGGTTGAGTACTCACCAGTCACAGAAAAGC
ATCTTACGGATGGCATGACAGTAAGAGAATTATGCAGTGCTGCCATAACCATGAGTGATAACACTGCGGC
CAACTTACTTCTGACAACGATCGGAGGACCGAAGGAGCTAACCGCTTTTTTGCACAACATGGGGGATCAT
GTAACTCGCCTTGATCGTTGGGAACCGGAGCTGAATGAAGCCATACCAAACGACGAGCGTGACACCACGA
TGCCTGTAGCAATGGCAACAACGTTGCGCAAACTATTAACTGGCGAACTACTTACTCTAGCTTCCCGGCA
ACAATTAATAGACTGGATGGAGGCGGATAAAGTTGCAGGACCACTTCTGCGCTCGGCCCTTCCGGCTGGC
TGGTTTATTGCTGATAAATCTGGAGCCGGTGAGCGTGGAAGCCGCGGTATCATTGCAGCACTGGGGCCAG
ATGGTAAGCCCTCCCGTATCGTAGTTATCTACACGACGGGGAGTCAGGCAACTATGGATGAACGAAATAG
ACAGATCGCTGAGATAGGTGCCTCACTGATTAAGCATTGGTAACTGTCAGACCAAGTTTACTCATATATA
CTTTAGATTGATTTAAAACTTCATTTTTAATTTAAAAGGATCTAGGTGAAGATCCTTTTTGATAATCTCA
TGACCAAAATCCCTTAACGTGAGTTTTCGTTCCACTGAGCGTCAGACCCCGTAGAAAAGATCAAAGGATC
TTCTTGAGATCCTTTTTTTCTGCGCGTAATCTGCTGCTTGCAAACAAAAAAACCACCGCTACCAGCGGTG
GTTTGTTTGCCGGATCAAGAGCTACCAACTCTTTTTCCGAAGGTAACTGGCTTCAGCAGAGCGCAGATAC
CAAATACTGTTCTTCTAGTGTAGCCGTAGTTAGGCCACCACTTCAAGAACTCTGTAGCACCGCCTACATA
CCTCGCTCTGCTAATCCTGTTACCAGTGGCTGCTGCCAGTGGCGATAAGTCGTGTCTTACCGGGTTGGAC
TCAAGACGATAGTTACCGGATAAGGCGCAGCGGTCGGGCTGAACGGGGGGTTCGTGCACACAGCCCAGCT
TGGAGCGAACGACCTACACCGAACTGAGATACCTACAGCGTGAGCTATGAGAAAGCGCCACGCTTCCCGA
AGGGAGAAAGGCGGACAGGTATCCGGTAAGCGGCAGGGTCGGAACAGGAGAGCGCACGAGGGAGCTTCCA
GGGGGAAACGCCTGGTATCTTTATAGTCCTGTCGGGTTTCGCCACCTCTGACTTGAGCGTCGATTTTTGT
GATGCTCGTCAGGGGGGCGGAGCCTATGGAAAAACGCCAGCAACGCGGCCTTTTTACGGTTCCTGGCCTT
TTGCTGGCCTTTTGCTCACATGT
Features (pLannotate 1.2.2; 18 found; start..end, strand, type, name):
      1..241     +  promoter       U6 promoter: RNA polymerase III promoter for human U6 snRNA
    271..346     +  misc_RNA       gRNA scaffold: guide RNA scaffold for the Streptococcus pyogenes CRISPR/Cas9 system
    353..396     +  misc_RNA       gRNA scaffold (fragment): guide RNA scaffold for the Streptococcus pyogenes CRISPR/Cas9 system
    443..728     +  enhancer       CMV enhancer: human cytomegalovirus immediate early enhancer; contains an 18-bp deletion relative to the standard CMV enhancer
    730..1007    +  promoter       chicken β-actin promoter: No description available
   1008..1235    +  intron         hybrid intron: hybrid between chicken β-actin (CBA) and minute virus of mice (MMV) introns (Gray et al., 2011)
   1373..2974    +  CDS            Cas9(N): N-terminal portion of Streptococcus pyogenes Cas9 (Zetsche et al., 2015)
   2975..5473    +  CDS            Cas9(C): C-terminal portion of Streptococcus pyogenes Cas9 (Zetsche et al., 2015)
   5474..5521    +  CDS            nucleoplasmin NLS: bipartite nuclear localization signal from nucleoplasmin
   5555..5666    +  polyA_signal   bGH poly(A) signal: bovine growth hormone polyadenylation signal
   5771..5911    +  repeat_region  AAV2 ITR: inverted terminal repeat of adeno-associated virus serotype 2 inverted
   5916..5967    -  misc_feature   bom (fragment): basis of mobility region from pBR322
   5986..6441    +  rep_origin     f1 ori (sequence partly withheld): f1 bacteriophage origin of replication; arrow indicates direction of (+) strand synthesis
   6442..6491    -  misc_feature   bom (fragment): basis of mobility region from pBR322
   6593..6628    -  CDS            rop (fragment): Rop protein, which maintains plasmids at low copy number; rop
   6723..6827    +  promoter       AmpR promoter: bla
   6828..7688    +  CDS            AmpR: β-lactamase; bla; confers resistance to ampicillin, carbenicillin, and related antibiotics
   7859..8447    +  rep_origin     ori: high-copy-number ColE1/pMB1/pBR322/pUC origin of replication
