[The description below was written by a language model from this plasmid's Addgene catalogue record and pLannotate feature annotations shown in this document.]
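Description:
CTCF-C CRISPR is a pX330-based mammalian CRISPR expression plasmid that delivers both Streptococcus pyogenes Cas9 and a single guide RNA from one vector, here directed at the human CTCF gene for endogenous tagging. It is propagated in E. coli as a high-copy plasmid through its ColE1/pUC-type origin and selected with ampicillin via the β-lactamase (AmpR) cassette. An f1 phage origin is also present, along with small backbone remnants annotated as bom and rop fragments.

The guide RNA unit consists of the human U6 RNA polymerase III promoter followed by the SpCas9 gRNA scaffold. The short gap between promoter and scaffold is where the CTCF-targeting spacer sits, although it is not separately annotated, and the record does not give its exact target site. The catalogue "insert" of CTCF therefore refers to this guide rather than to a CTCF coding sequence, since none appears in the feature table. Cas9 is driven by a hybrid Pol II promoter made up of the CMV enhancer, the chicken β-actin promoter and a hybrid intron. The contiguous Cas9(N) and Cas9(C) annotations together make up the full-length nuclease, which is fused at its C-terminus to a nucleoplasmin nuclear localization signal and terminated by the bGH polyadenylation signal. A single AAV2 ITR lies downstream, which on its own does not make the plasmid an AAV packaging vector.

The name and the stated purpose suggest that the guide cuts near the C-terminal end of the CTCF coding region, so that a co-transfected donor can insert a tag by homology-directed repair. The associated publication on auxin-inducible degron 2 technology suggests the tag is a degron, though the record does not describe the donor.
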