Addgene plasmid #140647: CTCF-C CRISPR
Purpose: CTCF tagging CRISPR
Depositing lab: Masato Kanemaki. Publication: The auxin-inducible degron 2 technology provides sharp degradation control in yeast, mammalian cells, and mice. Yesbolatova A, Saito Y, Kitamoto N, Makino-Itou H, Ajima R, Nakano R, Nakaoka H, Fukui K, Gamo K, Tominari Y, Takeuchi H, Saga Y, Hayashi KI, Kanemaki MT. Nat Commun. 2020 Nov 11;11(1):5701. doi: 10.1038/s41467-020-19532-z. PubMed 33177522.
Backbone
  Vector backbone: pX330
  Vector type: Mammalian Expression, CRISPR
Growth in bacteria
  Bacterial resistance: Ampicillin, 100 μg/mL
  Growth temperature: 37°C
  Growth strain: DH5alpha
  Copy number: High Copy
Gene/Insert
  Gene/Insert name: CTCF
  Species: H. sapiens (human)
  Entrez Gene: CTCF (a.k.a. CFAP108, FAP108, MRD21)
Terms and licenses: Academic/Nonprofit Terms; Industry Terms: Not Available to Industry
How to cite: CTCF-C CRISPR was a gift from Masato Kanemaki (Addgene plasmid # 140647 ; http://n2t.net/addgene:140647 ; RRID:Addgene_140647)
